Addgene plasmid #114857: AT1G53420 X068_pECIA14
Purpose: Prey vector AT1G53420 X068_pECIA14 should be used with bait vector AT1G53420 X068_pECIA2.
Depositing lab: Youssef Belkhadir. Depositing organization: Gregor Mendel Institute of Molecular Plant Biology. Publication: An extracellular network of Arabidopsis leucine-rich repeat receptor kinases. Smakowska-Luzan E, Mott GA, Parys K, Stegmann M, Howton TC, Layeghifard M, Neuhold J, Lehner A, Kong J, Grunwald K, Weinberger N, Satbhai SB, Mayer D, Busch W, Madalinski M, Stolt-Bergner P, Provart NJ, Mukhtar MS, Zipfel C, Desveaux D, Guttman DS, Belkhadir Y. Nature. 2018 Jan 18;553(7688):342-346. doi: 10.1038/nature25184. Epub 2018 Jan 10. PubMed 29320478.
Backbone
  Vector backbone: pECIA14
  Backbone manufacturer: Chris Garcia (Addgene plasmid # 47051)
  Vector type: Insect Expression
Growth in bacteria
  Bacterial resistance: Ampicillin, 100 μg/mL
  Growth temperature: 37°C
  Growth strain: DH5alpha
  Copy number: High Copy
Gene/Insert
  Gene/Insert name: AT1G53420
  Species: A. thaliana (mustard weed)
  Entrez Gene: AT1G53420 (a.k.a. AT1G53420)
  Promoter: Metallothionein (Copper-Inducible)
  Cloning method: Ligation Independent Cloning
Terms and licenses: Academic/Nonprofit Terms; Industry Terms: Not Available to Industry
Depositor comments: Plasmid for secreted expression in Drosophila cell culture by induction via CuSO4. Insert is an extracellular domain of indicated LRR-RK, C-terminally tagged with Pentameric rat COMP helix, Alkaline Phosphatase (human, placental), Flag, and hexahistidine tags. Insert Protein Sequence: SATLPTQEGEAFKVVLTTLKKTNIDLNVDPCEVSSTGNEWSTISRWKDLVTCDCSFVNGTICHITKINLKRENLQGSLPKELVGLPLLQEIDLSRNYLNGSIPPEWGVLPLVNIWLLGNRLTGPIPKEFGNITTLTSLVLEANQLSGELPLELGNLPNIQQMILSSNNFNGEIPSTFAKLTTLRDFRVSDNQLSGTIPDFIQKWTKLERLFIQASGLVGPIPIAIASLVELKDLRISDLNGPESPFPQLRNIKKMETLILRNCNLTGDLPDYLGKITSFKFLDLSFNKLSGAIPNTYINLRDGGYIYFTGNMLNGSVPDWMVNKGYKIDLSYNNFSVDPTNAVCKYNNVLSCMRNYQCPKTFNALHINCGGDEMSINGTIYESDKYDRLESWYESRNGWFSNNVGVFVDDKHVPERVTIESNSSELNVVDFGLYTQARISAISLTYYALCLENGNYNVNLHFAEIMFNGNNNYQSLGRRFFDIYIQRKLEVKDFNIAKEAKDVGNVVIKTFPVEIKDGKLEIRLYWAGRGTTVIPKERVYGPLISAISVDSSVNPSPRNGMS
How to cite: AT1G53420 X068_pECIA14 was a gift from Youssef Belkhadir (Addgene plasmid # 114857 ; http://n2t.net/addgene:114857 ; RRID:Addgene_114857)
