[The description below was written by a language model from this plasmid's Addgene catalogue record and pLannotate feature annotations shown in this document.]
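Description:
AT1G53420 X068_pECIA14 is an insect-cell expression plasmid built on the pECIA14 backbone, designed for secreted protein production in Drosophila cell culture. It is maintained in E. coli as a high-copy plasmid through a ColE1/pUC-type origin and selected with ampicillin via the β-lactamase gene. The remaining bacterial annotations (lac promoter and operator, and fragments of lacZα, lacI, rop and bom) are backbone remnants with no role in the expression cassette. The record lists no selectable marker for insect cells.

Expression is driven by the Drosophila metallothionein promoter, which is induced by adding copper sulfate. Downstream, a Drosophila BiP signal sequence directs the product into the secretory pathway. It is fused in frame to the extracellular domain of the Arabidopsis thaliana leucine-rich repeat receptor kinase encoded by AT1G53420, which was inserted by ligation-independent cloning. At its C-terminus the ectodomain carries the coiled-coil helix of rat cartilage oligomeric matrix protein, which assembles the fusion into pentamers. This is followed by human placental alkaline phosphatase, a FLAG epitope and a hexahistidine tag. The histidine tag is stated by the depositor but is not separately annotated in the feature table. An SV40 polyadenylation signal lies downstream of the cassette, although it is annotated on the opposite strand.

The construct is the "prey" in an extracellular interaction assay and is meant to be paired with the matching bait vector, AT1G53420 X068_pECIA2. Pentamerisation increases avidity so that weak ectodomain contacts can be captured, and the alkaline phosphatase provides an enzymatic readout of binding. The plasmid belongs to a collection used to map the extracellular interaction network of Arabidopsis LRR receptor kinases.
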