Features (pLannotate 1.2.2; 19 found; start..end, strand, type, name):
     23..449     +  promoter       MT promoter: Drosophila metallothionein promoter
    467..520     +  sig_peptide    BiP signal sequence: Drosophila BiP signal sequence
    521..2170    +  CDS            LRR-RLK (fragment): Y3148_ARATH - Experimental evidence at protein level: Swiss-Prot protein existence level 1. From Arabidopsis thaliana (Mouse-ear cress).
   2243..2422    +  CDS            Comp (fragment): COMP_RAT - Experimental evidence at protein level: Swiss-Prot protein existence level 1. May play a role in the structural integrity of cartilage via its interaction with other extracellular matrix proteins such as the collagens and fibronectin. Can mediate the interaction of chondrocytes with the cartilage extracellular matrix through interaction with cell surface integrin receptors. Could play a role in the pathogenesis of osteoarthritis. Potent suppressor of apoptosis in both primary chondrocytes and transformed cells. Suppresses apoptosis by blocking the activation of caspase-3 and by indu
   2410..3862    +  CDS            SEAP (fragment): secreted alkaline phosphatase from human placenta The natural enzyme has a C-terminal transmembrane sequence that is replaced by a GPI anchor.
   3899..3928    +  CDS            2xFLAG (fragment): two tandem FLAG® epitope tags
   4034..4168    -  polyA_signal   SV40 poly(A) signal: SV40 polyadenylation signal
   4191..4275    -  CDS            large T antigen (fragment): large T antigen from SV40 (simian virus 40)
   4275..4299    +  misc_feature   MCS (fragment): pUC18/19 multiple cloning site
   4336..4352    -  protein_bind   lac operator: The lac repressor binds to the lac operator to inhibit transcription in E. coli. This inhibition can be relieved by adding lactose or isopropyl-β-D-thiogalactopyranoside (IPTG). lac repressor encoded by lacI
   4360..4390    -  promoter       lac promoter: promoter for the E. coli lac operon
   4405..4426    -  protein_bind   CAP binding site: CAP binding activates transcription in the presence of cAMP. E. coli catabolite activator protein
   4439..4531    -  CDS            lacI (fragment): lac repressor; lacI; The lac repressor binds to the lac operator to inhibit transcription in E. coli. This inhibition can be relieved by adding lactose or isopropyl-β-D-thiogalactopyranoside (IPTG).
   4714..5302    -  rep_origin     ori: high-copy-number ColE1/pMB1/pBR322/pUC origin of replication
   5473..6333    -  CDS            AmpR: β-lactamase; bla; confers resistance to ampicillin, carbenicillin, and related antibiotics
   6334..6438    -  promoter       AmpR promoter: bla
   6533..6568    +  CDS            rop (fragment): Rop protein, which maintains plasmids at low copy number; rop
   6670..6769    +  misc_feature   bom (fragment): basis of mobility region from pBR322
   6775..21      -  CDS            lacZα (fragment) (across the origin): LacZα fragment of β-galactosidase; lacZ fragment
>Addgene plasmid #114857 | AT1G53420 X068_pECIA14 | addgene full sequence | sequence record 274521 | Addgene NGS Result
GTAAAACGACGGCCAGTGAATTAATTCGTTGCAGGACAGGATGTGGTGCCCGATGTGACTAGCTCTTTGC
TGCAGGCCGTCCTATCCTCTGGTTCCGATAAGAGACCCAGAACTCCGGCCCCCCACCGCCCACCGCCACC
CCCATACATATGTGGTACGCAAGTAAGAGTGCCTGCGCATGCCCCATGTGCCCCACCAAGAGCTTTGCAT
CCCATACAAGTCCCCAAAGTGGAGAACCGAACCAATTCTTCGCGGGCAGAACAAAAGCTTCTGCACACGT
CTCCACTCGAATTTGGAGCCGGCCGGCGTGTGCAAAAGAGGTGAATCGAACGAAAGACCCGTGTGTAAAG
CCGCGTTTCCAAAATGTATAAAACCGAGAGCATCTGGCCAATGTGCATCAGTTGTGGTCAGCAGCAAAAT
CAAGTGAATCATCTCAGTGCAACTAAAGGGGGGATCCGATCTCAATATGAAGTTATGCATATTACTGGCC
GTCGTGGCCTTTGTTGGCCTCTCGCTCGGGTCTGCAACTTTGCCAACACAAGAAGGGGAGGCTTTTAAAG
TTGTACTAACCACATTGAAAAAGACGAATATTGATTTAAATGTGGATCCATGCGAAGTCTCATCTACTGG
AAATGAATGGTCAACCATCAGCAGGTGGAAAGACCTAGTAACTTGTGACTGCTCCTTCGTTAATGGAACC
ATTTGCCACATTACCAAAATAAATTTGAAGAGAGAAAATCTTCAAGGGTCTCTTCCAAAAGAGTTAGTGG
GACTTCCTTTACTGCAAGAGATTGATCTCTCAAGAAACTATCTCAATGGTTCCATCCCTCCTGAATGGGG
AGTCTTGCCACTTGTCAACATTTGGCTTCTCGGAAACCGATTAACAGGTCCAATCCCTAAGGAGTTTGGA
AACATTACAACTCTTACTAGCCTTGTCTTGGAAGCCAATCAACTTTCAGGAGAATTACCTCTTGAGCTAG
GGAATCTACCAAACATTCAACAAATGATTCTTAGCTCGAATAACTTTAATGGTGAAATTCCATCTACATT
TGCAAAACTAACCACCTTGAGAGATTTTCGTGTAAGTGACAACCAGTTGTCAGGAACAATTCCAGATTTC
ATCCAAAAATGGACTAAGCTTGAGCGACTGTTTATTCAAGCAAGTGGTTTAGTTGGACCAATTCCCATTG
CCATTGCTTCTCTCGTAGAGTTAAAAGACTTGAGAATCAGCGATTTGAATGGACCCGAATCTCCATTTCC
ACAGTTAAGGAACATAAAAAAGATGGAGACATTAATTCTTAGGAACTGCAATCTCACAGGAGACTTACCT
GATTATCTTGGAAAGATTACCTCCTTCAAATTCTTAGATCTTAGCTTCAATAAATTAAGTGGAGCCATCC
CTAACACTTATATTAATCTTAGAGACGGAGGTTACATATATTTTACAGGAAACATGTTAAACGGGTCGGT
TCCAGATTGGATGGTAAATAAAGGATATAAAATTGATCTTAGTTACAACAATTTCTCAGTAGATCCAACC
AATGCAGTATGCAAGTACAATAATGTACTTTCATGCATGAGAAACTACCAATGTCCTAAAACTTTCAATG
CTCTTCATATAAACTGTGGTGGGGATGAAATGTCTATCAATGGGACAATATATGAATCTGATAAGTACGA
TAGACTGGAGAGTTGGTACGAAAGTCGAAATGGATGGTTCTCAAACAACGTAGGAGTCTTCGTAGACGAT
AAACATGTTCCCGAGAGAGTAACCATCGAGTCTAACTCATCCGAGCTCAATGTGGTTGATTTTGGTCTGT
ATACGCAAGCTCGCATATCAGCTATCTCACTCACTTACTATGCATTGTGTTTAGAAAATGGAAATTACAA
CGTTAATCTCCATTTCGCCGAGATTATGTTCAATGGTAACAACAATTATCAAAGCTTGGGTAGACGGTTT
TTCGACATATACATTCAGAGGAAGCTCGAGGTTAAAGATTTCAATATCGCCAAGGAGGCAAAAGATGTTG
GAAACGTTGTTATTAAGACATTTCCGGTCGAGATAAAAGATGGAAAGTTGGAGATACGATTGTATTGGGC
CGGGAGAGGAACTACAGTCATTCCCAAAGAACGTGTTTATGGTCCTCTCATATCAGCTATATCAGTGGAT
TCAAGTGTTAATCCATCTCCTAGAAATGGTATGAGTCTGGAGGTGCTGTTCCAGGGACCAAGCGGCAATC
CCGGCGGCGATCTGGCCCCCCAGATGCTGCGCGAGCTGCAGGAGACCAATGCCGCCCTGCAGGACGTGCG
CGAGCTGCTGCGCCACCGCGTGAAGGAGATCACCTTCCTGAAGAACACCGTGATGGAGTGCGACGCCTGC
GGCATGCAGCCCTCTAGAGGCTCCGGCTCCATCATCCCAGTTGAGGAGGAGAACCCGGACTTCTGGAACC
GCGAGGCAGCCGAGGCCCTGGGTGCCGCCAAGAAGCTGCAGCCTGCACAGACAGCCGCCAAGAACCTCAT
CATCTTCCTGGGCGATGGGATGGGGGTGTCTACGGTGACAGCTGCCAGGATCCTAAAAGGGCAGAAGAAG
GACAAACTGGGGCCTGAGATACCCCTGGCCATGGACCGCTTCCCATATGTGGCTCTGTCCAAGACATACA
ATGTAGACAAACATGTGCCAGACAGTGGAGCCACAGCCACGGCCTACCTGTGCGGGGTCAAGGGCAACTT
CCAGACCATTGGCTTGAGTGCAGCCGCCCGCTTTAACCAGTGCAACACGACACGCGGCAACGAGGTCATC
TCCGTGATGAATCGGGCCAAGAAAGCAGGGAAGTCAGTGGGAGTGGTAACCACCACACGAGTGCAGCACG
CCTCGCCAGCCGGCACCTACGCCCACACGGTGAACCGCAACTGGTACTCGGACGCCGACGTGCCTGCCTC
GGCCCGCCAGGAGGGGTGCCAGGACATCGCTACGCAGCTCATCTCCAACATGGACATTGACGTGATCCTA
GGTGGAGGCCGAAAGTACATGTTTCGCATGGGAACCCCAGACCCTGAGTACCCAGATGACTACAGCCAAG
GTGGGACCAGGCTGGACGGGAAGAATCTGGTGCAGGAATGGCTGGCGAAGCGCCAGGGTGCCCGGTATGT
GTGGAACCGCACTGAGCTCATGCAGGCTTCCCTGGACCCGTCTGTGACCCATCTCATGGGTCTCTTTGAG
CCTGGAGACATGAAATACGAGATCCACCGAGACTCCACACTGGACCCCTCCCTGATGGAGATGACAGAGG
CTGCCCTGCGCCTGCTGAGCAGGAACCCCCGCGGCTTCTTCCTCTTCGTGGAGGGTGGTCGCATCGACCA
TGGTCATCATGAAAGCAGGGCTTACCGGGCACTGACTGAGACGATCATGTTCGACGACGCCATTGAGAGG
GCGGGCCAGCTCACCAGCGAGGAGGACACGCTGAGCCTCGTCACTGCCGACCACTCCCACGTCTTCTCCT
TCGGAGGCTACCCCCTGCGAGGGAGCTCCATCTTCGGGCTGGCCCCTGGCAAGGCCCGGGACAGGAAGGC
CTACACGGTCCTCCTATACGGAAACGGTCCAGGCTATGTGCTCAAGGACGGCGCCCGGCCGGATGTTACC
GAGAGCGAGAGCGGGAGCCCCGAGTATCGGCAGCAGTCAGCAGTGCCCCTGGACGAAGAGACCCACGCAG
GCGAGGACGTGGCGGTGTTCGCGCGCGGCCCGCAGGCGCACCTGGTTCACGGCGTGCAGGAGCAGACCTT
CATAGCGCACGTCATGGCCTTCGCCGCCTGCCTGGAGCCCTACACCGCCTGCGACCTGGCGCCCCCCGCC
GGCACCACCGACGCCGCGCACCCGGGTTCTAGAGGAAGCACCTCCGGCGATAACGATTACAAGGATGATG
ATGATAAGGCCAGCGGCACCGGTCATCATCACCATCACCATTGAGTTTAAACCCGCTGATCAGCCTCGAC
TGTGCCTTCTAAGGCCTGAGCTCGCTGATCAGCCTCGATCGAGGATCCAGACATGATAAGATACATTGAT
GAGTTTGGACAAACCACAACTAGAATGCAGTGAAAAAAATGCTTTATTTGTGAAATTTGTGATGCTATTG
CTTTATTTGTAACCATTATAAGCTGCAATAAACAAGTTAACAACAACAATTGCATTCATTTTATGTTTCA
GGTTCAGGGGGAGGTGTGGGAGGTTTTTTAAAGCAAGTAAAACCTCTACAAATGTGGTATGGCTGATTAT
GATCAGTCGACCTGCAGGCATGCAAGCTTGGCGTAATCATGGTCATAGCTGTTTCCTGTGTGAAATTGTT
ATCCGCTCACAATTCCACACAACATACGAGCCGGAAGCATAAAGTGTAAAGCCTGGGGTGCCTAATGAGT
GAGCTAACTCACATTAATTGCGTTGCGCTCACTGCCCGCTTTCCAGTCGGGAAACCTGTCGTGCCAGCTG
CATTAATGAATCGGCCAACGCGCGGGGAGAGGCGGTTTGCGTATTGGGCGCTCTTCCGCTTCCTCGCTCA
CTGACTCGCTGCGCTCGGTCGTTCGGCTGCGGCGAGCGGTATCAGCTCACTCAAAGGCGGTAATACGGTT
ATCCACAGAATCAGGGGATAACGCAGGAAAGAACATGTGAGCAAAAGGCCAGCAAAAGGCCAGGAACCGT
AAAAAGGCCGCGTTGCTGGCGTTTTTCCATAGGCTCCGCCCCCCTGACGAGCATCACAAAAATCGACGCT
CAAGTCAGAGGTGGCGAAACCCGACAGGACTATAAAGATACCAGGCGTTTCCCCCTGGAAGCTCCCTCGT
GCGCTCTCCTGTTCCGACCCTGCCGCTTACCGGATACCTGTCCGCCTTTCTCCCTTCGGGAAGCGTGGCG
CTTTCTCATAGCTCACGCTGTAGGTATCTCAGTTCGGTGTAGGTCGTTCGCTCCAAGCTGGGCTGTGTGC
ACGAACCCCCCGTTCAGCCCGACCGCTGCGCCTTATCCGGTAACTATCGTCTTGAGTCCAACCCGGTAAG
ACACGACTTATCGCCACTGGCAGCAGCCACTGGTAACAGGATTAGCAGAGCGAGGTATGTAGGCGGTGCT
ACAGAGTTCTTGAAGTGGTGGCCTAACTACGGCTACACTAGAAGAACAGTATTTGGTATCTGCGCTCTGC
TGAAGCCAGTTACCTTCGGAAAAAGAGTTGGTAGCTCTTGATCCGGCAAACAAACCACCGCTGGTAGCGG
TGGTTTTTTTGTTTGCAAGCAGCAGATTACGCGCAGAAAAAAAGGATCTCAAGAAGATCCTTTGATCTTT
TCTACGGGGTCTGACGCTCAGTGGAACGAAAACTCACGTTAAGGGATTTTGGTCATGAGATTATCAAAAA
GGATCTTCACCTAGATCCTTTTAAATTAAAAATGAAGTTTTAAATCAATCTAAAGTATATATGAGTAAAC
TTGGTCTGACAGTTACCAATGCTTAATCAGTGAGGCACCTATCTCAGCGATCTGTCTATTTCGTTCATCC
ATAGTTGCCTGACTCCCCGTCGTGTAGATAACTACGATACGGGAGGGCTTACCATCTGGCCCCAGTGCTG
CAATGATACCGCGAGACCCACGCTCACCGGCTCCAGATTTATCAGCAATAAACCAGCCAGCCGGAAGGGC
CGAGCGCAGAAGTGGTCCTGCAACTTTATCCGCCTCCATCCAGTCTATTAATTGTTGCCGGGAAGCTAGA
GTAAGTAGTTCGCCAGTTAATAGTTTGCGCAACGTTGTTGCCATTGCTACAGGCATCGTGGTGTCACGCT
CGTCGTTTGGTATGGCTTCATTCAGCTCCGGTTCCCAACGATCAAGGCGAGTTACATGATCCCCCATGTT
GTGCAAAAAAGCGGTTAGCTCCTTCGGTCCTCCGATCGTTGTCAGAAGTAAGTTGGCCGCAGTGTTATCA
CTCATGGTTATGGCAGCACTGCATAATTCTCTTACTGTCATGCCATCCGTAAGATGCTTTTCTGTGACTG
GTGAGTACTCAACCAAGTCATTCTGAGAATAGTGTATGCGGCGACCGAGTTGCTCTTGCCCGGCGTCAAT
ACGGGATAATACCGCGCCACATAGCAGAACTTTAAAAGTGCTCATCATTGGAAAACGTTCTTCGGGGCGA
AAACTCTCAAGGATCTTACCGCTGTTGAGATCCAGTTCGATGTAACCCACTCGTGCACCCAACTGATCTT
CAGCATCTTTTACTTTCACCAGCGTTTCTGGGTGAGCAAAAACAGGAAGGCAAAATGCCGCAAAAAAGGG
AATAAGGGCGACACGGAAATGTTGAATACTCATACTCTTCCTTTTTCAATATTATTGAAGCATTTATCAG
GGTTATTGTCTCATGAGCGGATACATATTTGAATGTATTTAGAAAAATAAACAAATAGGGGTTCCGCGCA
CATTTCCCCGAAAAGTGCCACCTGACGTCTAAGAAACCATTATTATCATGACATTAACCTATAAAAATAG
GCGTATCACGAGGCCCTTTCGTCTCGCGCGTTTCGGTGATGACGGTGAAAACCTCTGACACATGCAGCTC
CCGGAGACGGTCACAGCTTGTCTGTAAGCGGATGCCGGGAGCAGACAAGCCCGTCAGGGCGCGTCAGCGG
GTGTTGGCGGGTGTCGGGGCTGGCTTAACTATGCGGCATCAGAGCAGATTGTACTGAGAGTGCACCATAT
GCGGTGTGAAATACCGCACAGATGCGTAAGGAGAAAATACCGCATCAGGCGCCATTCGCCATTCAGGCTG
CGCAACTGTTGGGAAGGGCGATCGGTGCGGGCCTCTTCGCTATTACGCCAGCTGGCGAAAGGGGGATGTG
CTGCAAGGCGATTAAGTTGGGTAACGCCAGGGTTTTCCCAGTCACGACGTT
